>Addgene plasmid #59636 | pGEM-T Dmel Or7a | addgene partial sequence | sequence record 96224 | M13pUC-Fwd 5'-CCCAGTCACGACGTTGTAAAACG-3'
TGTAATACGACTCACTATAGGGCGAATTGGGCCCGACGTCGCATGCTCCCGGCCGCCATGGCCGCGGGAT
TATTTGTCCTGTTGAATCGCTCGCCGAGATTCATCCCCTTGATGAGCGTGTAGAGCGAAAACGAGAACTT
GGCTATCTAAAGATATGGAGAAAATATTATTAATATAGAGGAAAATCTATAAACATCATGCTAAGGATAT
GAAACTTGGTATGTGCTTTGTATTTGGAAAATAGAAAGAGTATGTCCTCAGTTGGTAATCTTCTAACTCT
TAAGCCAAGATTGTTATTCATAACCTATCATCTAACTATGGTAACTAATAGTAGAGCGGACTTACACTGA
AGTACGTGGCCAGATTGATGGGAAACAGCTTCATGGCGGTCAGTGTGATGGGCTGCTGGGCGCGATGCAG
ATAGTAGAGCAGCATCTTACGGAACCGGGCACTCTGGCCCAGCCACTGGCACTGGAAGATGGCCAGGGCC
AGCCTCTCGTTGTCCAACATCAGCGAGGTGGCCTGATAGCAACATGGAGCCGTTTGCAGGGTCACCGCCA
GCAGGTAAATGATCGATGCGATCTTCGTGTTCGTATTGGCGAAAATGAAGATGTTGATCATGGTGGTGCC
CATGATGGCGGCGGTGATCAGGAACTGAACGAATATGGTACGCGAGATGACGGGACTAATGCAGTCGAGC
AGCTGCAGCATCGTCTGGTGATCCACAATGCAGCGCTGCAGTTCCGCGCAATGCTCCTCCTGCCGCCGCT
CATCGGGATAGATCTCCACCTGGCCACTATCATCCGTGCCCAGCTTCTCCACCCGCCTGGCCAGCAATTG
CACTTGAATCCGGACCACATACAGATAGATAACGGCGTACACATCATCGCTAGCTTGGTGAAGGCACGTC
CAGTTCATGATGAGGAACTCAATCCAGGCCTGGATGCAGAACTGCATCTGGGAACGCTGCCAATCGAGGC
CAGGCAAATAGAGGGCATATGGCGGTTGGCCCAGCAGGAAGGCGCACACAAATGTCGACGAGGAGT
