>Addgene plasmid #59636 | pGEM-T Dmel Or7a | addgene partial sequence | sequence record 96227 | M13pUC-Rev 5'-AGCGGATAACAATTTCACACAGG-3'
TGACCATGATTACGCCAGCTATTTAGGTGACACTATAGAATACTCAAGCTATGCATCCAACGCGTTGGGA
GCTCTCCCATATGGTCGACCTGCAGGCGGCCGCACTAGTGATTATGGCGGTGAGCACTCGTGTGGCCACG
AAGCAGGAAGTGCCCGAATCCCGTCGAGCGTTTAGGAATCTCTTCAACTGCTTCTATGCCCTGGGCATGC
AGGCACCGGATGGCAGTCGACCGACCACGAGCAGCACATGGCGACGCATCTACGCCTGCTTCTCGGTGGT
CATGTACGTGTGGCAACTGCTGCTGGTGCCCACATTCTTTGTGATCAGCTATCGGTACATGGGCGGCATG
GAGATTACCCAGGTGCTGACCTCCGCCCAGGTGGCCATCGATGCGGTCATTCTGCCGGCCAAGATTGTGG
CACTGGCGTGGAATTTGCCATTGCTGCGCAGAGCAGAGCATCATCTGGCCGCCTTGGATGCGCGGTGCAG
GGAACAGGAGGAGTTCCAATTGATCCTCGATGCGGTGAGGTTTTGCAACTATCTGGTATGGTTCTACCAG
ATCTGCTATGCCATCTACTCCTCGTCGACATTTGTGTGCGCCTTCCTGCTGGGCCAACCGCCATATGCCC
TCTATTTGCCTGGCCTCGATTGGCAGCGTTCCCAGATGCAGTTCTGCATCCAGGCCTGGATTGAGTTCCT
CATCATGAACTGGACGTGCCTTCACCAAGCTAGCGATGATGTGTACGCCGTTATCTATCTGTATGTGGTC
CGGATTCAAGTGCAATTGCTGGCCAGGCGGGTGGAGAAGCTGGGCACGGATGATAGTGGCCAGGTGGAGA
TCTATCCCGATGAGCGGCGGCAGGAGGAGCATTGCGCGGAACTGCAGCGCTGCATTGTGGATCACCAGAC
GATGCTGCAGCTGCTCGACTGCATTAGTCCCGTCATCTCGCGTACCATATTCGTTCAGTTCCTGATCACC
GCCGCCATCATGGGCACCACCATGATCAACATCTTCATTTTCGCCAATACGAACACGAAGATCGCATCGA
TCATTTACCTGCTGGCGGTGACCCTGCAAACGGC
