[The description below was written by a language model from this plasmid's Addgene catalogue record.]
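Description:
pGEM-T Dmel Or7a is a small bacterial cloning plasmid built on the commercial pGEM-T backbone (about 3 kb), a high-copy vector maintained in E. coli under ampicillin selection. pGEM-T is a T-overhang vector designed for direct ligation of PCR products, although the record lists the cloning method actually used here as unknown. The catalogue classifies it as a bacterial expression vector, but its stated purpose is as a template for probe generation rather than for protein production.

The insert is roughly 1.4 kb of the Drosophila melanogaster odorant receptor gene Or7a (CG10759, also known as DOR30 or 7D.1). The depositor notes that it was derived from genomic DNA rather than cDNA, so it may contain intronic sequence, though the record does not say which part of the locus is covered. The insert can be sequenced from flanking M13 forward and reverse primer sites. pGEM-T vectors generally carry opposing T7 and SP6 phage promoters on either side of the cloning site, which allows in vitro transcription of sense or antisense RNA from a linearised template. No feature table is provided to confirm these elements or to show the orientation of the insert, so the promoter that yields the antisense strand is not stated.

The plasmid is intended as a source of a probe for detecting Or7a expression, consistent with work mapping the spatial distribution of individual olfactory receptor transcripts among sensory neurons of the fly antenna, typically by RNA in situ hybridisation.
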