Addgene plasmid #59636: pGEM-T Dmel Or7a
Purpose: Probe for Drosophila melanogaster Or7a expression
Depositing lab: Richard Axel & Leslie Vosshall. Depositing organization: Columbia University. Publication: A spatial map of olfactory receptor expression in the Drosophila antenna. Vosshall LB, Amrein H, Morozov PS, Rzhetsky A, Axel R. Cell. 1999 Mar 5;96(5):725-36. 10.1016/S0092-8674(00)80582-6 PubMed 10089887.
Backbone
  Vector backbone: pGEM-T
  Backbone manufacturer: Promega
  Backbone size w/o insert (bp): 3000
  Vector type: Bacterial Expression
Growth in bacteria
  Bacterial resistance: Ampicillin, 100 μg/mL
  Growth temperature: 37°C
  Growth strain: DH5alpha
  Copy number: High Copy
Gene/Insert
  Gene/Insert name: Or7a
  Species: D. melanogaster (fly)
  Insert size (bp): 1400
  Entrez Gene: Or7a (a.k.a. Dmel_CG10759, 7D.1, 7a, CG10759, DOR30, DmOR7a, Dmel\CG10759)
  Cloning method: Unknown
  Sequencing primers: 5′ M13-F20; 3′ M13-Rev
Terms and licenses: Academic/Nonprofit Terms; Industry Terms: Not Available to Industry
Depositor comments: source: Genomic DNA
How to cite: pGEM-T Dmel Or7a was a gift from Richard Axel & Leslie Vosshall (Addgene plasmid # 59636 ; http://n2t.net/addgene:59636 ; RRID:Addgene_59636)
